>Addgene plasmid #84832 | pCRISPRia-v2 | addgene full sequence | sequence record 435436 | Addgene NGS Result
GAACTTAGATCATTATATAATACAGTAGCAACCCTCTATTGTGTGCATCAAAGGATAGAGATAAAAGACA
CCAAGGAAGCTTTAGACAAGATAGAGGAAGAGCAAAACAAAAGTAAGACCACCGCACAGCAAGCGGCCGG
CCGCTGATCTTCAGACCTGGAGGAGGAGATATGAGGGACAATTGGAGAAGTGAATTATATAAATATAAAG
TAGTAAAAATTGAACCATTAGGAGTAGCACCCACCAAGGCAAAGAGAAGAGTGGTGCAGAGAGAAAAAAG
AGCAGTGGGAATAGGAGCTTTGTTCCTTGGGTTCTTGGGAGCAGCAGGAAGCACTATGGGCGCAGCGTCA
ATGACGCTGACGGTACAGGCCAGACAATTATTGTCTGGTATAGTGCAGCAGCAGAACAATTTGCTGAGGG
CTATTGAGGCGCAACAGCATCTGTTGCAACTCACAGTCTGGGGCATCAAGCAGCTCCAGGCAAGAATCCT
GGCTGTGGAAAGATACCTAAAGGATCAACAGCTCCTGGGGATTTGGGGTTGCTCTGGAAAACTCATTTGC
ACCACTGCTGTGCCTTGGAATGCTAGTTGGAGTAATAAATCTCTGGAACAGATTTGGAATCACACGACCT
GGATGGAGTGGGACAGAGAAATTAACAATTACACAAGCTTAATACACTCCTTAATTGAAGAATCGCAAAA
CCAGCAAGAAAAGAATGAACAAGAATTATTGGAATTAGATAAATGGGCAAGTTTGTGGAATTGGTTTAAC
ATAACAAATTGGCTGTGGTATATAAAATTATTCATAATGATAGTAGGAGGCTTGGTAGGTTTAAGAATAG
TTTTTGCTGTACTTTCTATAGTGAATAGAGTTAGGCAGGGATATTCACCATTATCGTTTCAGACCCACCT
CCCAACCCCGAGGGGACCCGACAGGCCCGAAGGAATAGAAGAAGAAGGTGGAGAGAGAGACAGAGACAGA
TCCATTCGATTAGTGAACGGATCGGCACTGCGTGCGCCAATTCTGCAGACAAATGGCAGTATTCATCCAC
AATTTTAAAAGAAAAGGGGGGATTGGGGGGTACAGTGCAGGGGAAAGAATAGTAGACATAATAGCAACAG
ACATACAAACTAAAGAATTACAAAAACAAATTACAAAAATTCAAAATTTTCGGGTTTATTACAGGGACAG
CAGAGATCCAGTTTGGTTAGTACCGGGCCCGCCCTGCAGGTCTAGAGATCCGACGCGCCATCTCTAGGCC
CGCGCCGGCCCCCTCGCACGGACTTGTGGGAGAAGCTCGGCTACTCCCCTGCCCCGGTTAATTTGCATAT
AATATTTCCTAGTAACTATAGAGGCTTAATGTGCGATAAAAGACAGATAATCTGTTCTTTTTAATACTAG
CTACATTTTACATGATAGGCTTGGATTTCTATAACTTCGTATAGCATACATTATACGAAGTTATAAACAG
CACAAAAGGAAACTCACCCTAACTGTAAAGTAATTGTGTGTTTTGAGACTATAAGTATCCCTTGGAGAAC
CACCTTGTTGGACCAGGATGGGCACCACCCGTTTAAGAGCTAAGCTGGAAACAGCATAGCAAGTTTAAAT
AAGGCTAGTCCGTTATCAACTTGAAAAAGTGGCACCGAGTCGGTGCTTTTTTTCTCGAGTACTAGGATCC
ATTAGGCGGCCGCCCTGCAGGGTGGATAACCGTATTACCGCCATGCATGTGCCCGTCAGTGGGCAGAGCG
CACATCGCCCACAGTCCCCGAGAAGTTGGGGGGAGGGGTCGGCAATTGAACCGGTGCCTAGAGAAGGTGG
CGCGGGGTAAACTGGGAAAGTGATGTCGTGTACTGGCTCCGCCTTTTTCCCGAGGGTGGGGGAGAACCGT
ATATAAGTGCAGTAGTCGCCGTGAACGTTCTTTTTCGCAACGGGTTTGCCGCCAGAACACAGGTAAGTGC
CGTGTGTGGTTCCCGCGGGCCTGGCCTCTTTACGGGTTATGGCCCTTGCGTGCCTTGAATTACTTCCACC
TGGCTGCAGTACGTGATTCTTGATCCCGAGCTTCGGGTTGGAAGTGGGTGGGAGAGTTCGAGGCCTTGCG
CTTAAGGAGCCCCTTCGCCTCGTGCTTGAGTTGAGGCCTGGCCTGGGCGCTGGGGCCGCCGCGTGCGAAT
CTGGTGGCACCTTCGCGCCTGTCTCGCTGCTTTCGATAAGTCTCTAGCCATTTAAAATTTTTGATGACCT
GCTGCGACGCTTTTTTTCTGGCAAGATAGTCTTGTAAATGCGGGCCAAGATCTGCACACTGGTATTTCGG
TTTTTGGGGCCGCGGGCGGCGACGGGGCCCGTGCGTCCCAGCGCACATGTTCGGCGAGGCGGGGCCTGCG
AGCGCGGCCACCGAGAATCGGACGGGGGTAGTCTCAAGCTGGCCGGCCTGCTCTGGTGCCTGGCCTCGCG
CCGCCGTGTATCGCCCCGCCCTGGGCGGCAAGGCTGGCCCGGTCGGCACCAGTTGCGTGAGCGGAAAGAT
GGCCGCTTCCCGGCCCTGCTGCAGGGAGCTCAAAATGGAGGACGCGGCGCTCGGGAGAGCGGGCGGGTGA
GTCACCCACACAAAGGAAAAGGGCCTTTCCGTCCTCAGCCGTCGCTTCATGTGACTCCACGGAGTACCGG
GCGCCGTCCAGGCACCTCGATTAGTTCTCGCGCTTTTGGAGTACGTCGTCTTTAGGTTGGGGGGAGGGGT
TTTATGCGATGGAGTTTCCCCACACTGAGTGGGTGGAGACTGAAGTTAGGCCAGCTTGGCACTTGATGTA
ATTCTCCTTGGAATTTGCCCTTTTTGAGTTTGGATCTTGGTTCATTCTCAAGCCTCAGACAGTGGTTCAA
AGTTTTTTTCTTCCATTTCAGGTGTCGTGAGCTAGCCCACCATGACCGAGTACAAGCCCACGGTGCGCCT
CGCCACCCGCGACGACGTCCCCCGGGCCGTACGCACCCTCGCCGCCGCGTTCGCCGACTACCCCGCCACG
CGCCACACCGTCGACCCGGACCGCCACATCGAGCGGGTCACCGAGCTGCAAGAACTCTTCCTCACGCGCG
TCGGGCTCGACATCGGCAAGGTGTGGGTCGCGGACGACGGCGCCGCGGTGGCGGTCTGGACCACGCCGGA
GAGCGTCGAAGCGGGGGCGGTGTTCGCCGAGATCGGCCCGCGCATGGCCGAGTTGAGCGGTTCCCGGCTG
GCCGCGCAGCAACAGATGGAAGGCCTCCTGGCGCCGCACCGGCCCAAGGAGCCCGCGTGGTTCCTGGCCA
CCGTCGGCGTCTCGCCCGACCACCAGGGCAAGGGTCTGGGCAGCGCCGTCGTGCTCCCCGGAGTGGAGGC
GGCCGAGCGCGCCGGGGTGCCCGCCTTCCTGGAGACCTCCGCGCCCCGCAACCTCCCCTTCTACGAGCGG
CTCGGCTTCACCGTCACCGCCGACGTCGAGGTGCCCGAAGGACCGCGCACCTGGTGCATGACCCGCAAGC
CCGGTGCCGGATCGGGAGAGGGCAGAGGAAGTCTGCTAACATGCGGTGACGTCGAGGAGAATCCTGGCCC
ACCGGTCGCCACCAGCGAGCTGATTAAGGAGAACATGCACATGAAGCTGTACATGGAGGGCACCGTGGAC
AACCATCACTTCAAGTGCACATCCGAGGGCGAAGGCAAGCCCTACGAGGGCACCCAGACCATGAGAATCA
AGGTGGTCGAGGGCGGCCCTCTCCCCTTCGCCTTCGACATCCTGGCTACTAGCTTCCTCTACGGCAGCAA
GACCTTCATCAACCACACCCAGGGCATCCCCGACTTCTTCAAGCAGTCCTTCCCTGAGGGCTTCACATGG
GAGAGAGTCACCACATACGAAGACGGGGGCGTGCTGACCGCTACCCAGGACACCAGCCTCCAGGACGGCT
GCCTCATCTACAACGTCAAGATCAGAGGGGTGAACTTCACATCCAACGGCCCTGTGATGCAGAAGAAAAC
ACTCGGCTGGGAGGCCTTCACCGAGACGCTGTACCCCGCTGACGGCGGCCTGGAAGGCAGAAACGACATG
GCCCTGAAGCTCGTGGGCGGGAGCCATCTGATCGCAAACATCAAGACCACATATAGATCCAAGAAACCCG
CTAAGAACCTCAAGATGCCTGGCGTCTACTATGTGGACTACAGACTGGAAAGAATCAAGGAGGCCAACAA
CGAGACCTACGTCGAGCAGCACGAGGTGGCAGTGGCCAGATACTGCGACCTCCCTAGCAAACTGGGGCAC
AAGCTTAATTAAGAATTCGTCGAGGGACCTAATAACTTCGTATAGCATACATTATACGAAGTTATACATG
TTTAAGGGTTCCGGTTCCACTAGGTACAATTCGATATCAAGCTTATCGATAATCAACCTCTGGATTACAA
AATTTGTGAAAGATTGACTGGTATTCTTAACTATGTTGCTCCTTTTACGCTATGTGGATACGCTGCTTTA
ATGCCTTTGTATCATGCTATTGCTTCCCGTATGGCTTTCATTTTCTCCTCCTTGTATAAATCCTGGTTGC
TGTCTCTTTATGAGGAGTTGTGGCCCGTTGTCAGGCAACGTGGCGTGGTGTGCACTGTGTTTGCTGACGC
AACCCCCACTGGTTGGGGCATTGCCACCACCTGTCAGCTCCTTTCCGGGACTTTCGCTTTCCCCCTCCCT
ATTGCCACGGCGGAACTCATCGCCGCCTGCCTTGCCCGCTGCTGGACAGGGGCTCGGCTGTTGGGCACTG
ACAATTCCGTGGTGTTGTCGGGGAAATCATCGTCCTTTCCTTGGCTGCTCGCCTGTGTTGCCACCTGGAT
TCTGCGCGGGACGTCCTTCTGCTACGTCCCTTCGGCCCTCAATCCAGCGGACCTTCCTTCCCGCGGCCTG
CTGCCGGCTCTGCGGCCTCTTCCGCGTCTTCGCCTTCGCCCTCAGACGAGTCGGATCTCCCTTTGGGCCG
CCTCCCCGCATCGATACCGTCGACCTCGATCGAGACCTAGAAAAACATGGAGCAATCACAAGTAGCAATA
CAGCAGCTACCAATGCTGATTGTGCCTGGCTAGAAGCACAAGAGGAGGAGGAGGTGGGTTTTCCAGTCAC
ACCTCAGGTACCTTTAAGACCAATGACTTACAAGGCAGCTGTAGATCTTAGCCACTTTTTAAAAGAAAAG
GGGGGACTGGAAGGGCTAATTCACTCCCAACGAAGACAAGATATCCTTGATCTGTGGATCTACCACACAC
AAGGCTACTTCCCTGATTGGCAGAACTACACACCAGGGCCAGGGATCAGATATCCACTGACCTTTGGATG
GTGCTACAAGCTAGTACCAGTTGAGCAAGAGAAGGTAGAAGAAGCCAATGAAGGAGAGAACACCCGCTTG
TTACACCCTGTGAGCCTGCATGGGATGGATGACCCGGAGAGAGAAGTATTAGAGTGGAGGTTTGACAGCC
GCCTAGCATTTCATCACATGGCCCGAGAGCTGCATCCGGACTGTACTGGGTCTCTCTGGTTAGACCAGAT
CTGAGCCTGGGAGCTCTCTGGCTAACTAGGGAACCCACTGCTTAAGCCTCAATAAAGCTTGCCTTGAGTG
CTTCAAGTAGTGTGTGCCCGTCTGTTGTGTGACTCTGGTAACTAGAGATCCCTCAGACCCTTTTAGTCAG
TGTGGAAAATCTCTAGCAGCATGTGAGCAAAAGGCCAGCAAAAGGCCAGGAACCGTAAAAAGGCCGCGTT
GCTGGCGTTTTTCCATAGGCTCCGCCCCCCTGACGAGCATCACAAAAATCGACGCTCAAGTCAGAGGTGG
CGAAACCCGACAGGACTATAAAGATACCAGGCGTTTCCCCCTGGAAGCTCCCTCGTGCGCTCTCCTGTTC
CGACCCTGCCGCTTACCGGATACCTGTCCGCCTTTCTCCCTTCGGGAAGCGTGGCGCTTTCTCATAGCTC
ACGCTGTAGGTATCTCAGTTCGGTGTAGGTCGTTCGCTCCAAGCTGGGCTGTGTGCACGAACCCCCCGTT
CAGCCCGACCGCTGCGCCTTATCCGGTAACTATCGTCTTGAGTCCAACCCGGTAAGACACGACTTATCGC
CACTGGCAGCAGCCACTGGTAACAGGATTAGCAGAGCGAGGTATGTAGGCGGTGCTACAGAGTTCTTGAA
GTGGTGGCCTAACTACGGCTACACTAGAAGAACAGTATTTGGTATCTGCGCTCTGCTGAAGCCAGTTACC
TTCGGAAAAAGAGTTGGTAGCTCTTGATCCGGCAAACAAACCACCGCTGGTAGCGGTGGTTTTTTTGTTT
GCAAGCAGCAGATTACGCGCAGAAAAAAAGGATCTCAAGAAGATCCTTTGATCTTTTCTACGGGGTCTGA
CGCTCAGTGGAACGAAAACTCACGTTAAGGGATTTTGGTCATGAGATTATCAAAAAGGATCTTCACCTAG
ATCCTTTTAAATTAAAAATGAAGTTTTAAATCAATCTAAAGTATATATGAGTAAACTTGGTCTGACAGTT
ACCAATGCTTAATCAGTGAGGCACCTATCTCAGCGATCTGTCTATTTCGTTCATCCATAGTTGCCTGACT
CCCCGTCGTGTAGATAACTACGATACGGGAGGGCTTACCATCTGGCCCCAGTGCTGCAATGATACCGCGA
GACCCACGCTCACCGGCTCCAGATTTATCAGCAATAAACCAGCCAGCCGGAAGGGCCGAGCGCAGAAGTG
GTCCTGCAACTTTATCCGCCTCCATCCAGTCTATTAATTGTTGCCGGGAAGCTAGAGTAAGTAGTTCGCC
AGTTAATAGTTTGCGCAACGTTGTTGCCATTGCTACAGGCATCGTGGTGTCACGCTCGTCGTTTGGTATG
GCTTCATTCAGCTCCGGTTCCCAACGATCAAGGCGAGTTACATGATCCCCCATGTTGTGCAAAAAAGCGG
TTAGCTCCTTCGGTCCTCCGATCGTTGTCAGAAGTAAGTTGGCCGCAGTGTTATCACTCATGGTTATGGC
AGCACTGCATAATTCTCTTACTGTCATGCCATCCGTAAGATGCTTTTCTGTGACTGGTGAGTACTCAACC
AAGTCATTCTGAGAATAGTGTATGCGGCGACCGAGTTGCTCTTGCCCGGCGTCAATACGGGATAATACCG
CGCCACATAGCAGAACTTTAAAAGTGCTCATCATTGGAAAACGTTCTTCGGGGCGAAAACTCTCAAGGAT
CTTACCGCTGTTGAGATCCAGTTCGATGTAACCCACTCGTGCACCCAACTGATCTTCAGCATCTTTTACT
TTCACCAGCGTTTCTGGGTGAGCAAAAACAGGAAGGCAAAATGCCGCAAAAAAGGGAATAAGGGCGACAC
GGAAATGTTGAATACTCATACTCTTCCTTTTTCAATATTATTGAAGCATTTATCAGGGTTATTGTCTCAT
GAGCGGATACATATTTGAATGTATTTAGAAAAATAAACAAATAGGGGTTCCGCGCACATTTCCCCGAAAA
GTGCCACCTGACGTCGACGGATCGGGAGATCTCCCGATCCCCTATGGTGCACTCTCAGTACAATCTGCTC
TGATGCCGCATAGTTAAGCCAGTATCTGCTCCCTGCTTGTGTGTTGGAGGTCGCTGAGTAGTGCGCGAGC
AAAATTTAAGCTACAACAAGGCAAGGCTTGACCGACAATTGCATGAAGAATCTGCTTAGGGTTAGGCGTT
TTGCGCTGCTTCGCGATGTACGGGCCAGATATACGCGTTGACATTGATTATTGACTAGTTATTAATAGTA
ATCAATTACGGGGTCATTAGTTCATAGCCCATATATGGAGTTCCGCGTTACATAACTTACGGTAAATGGC
CCGCCTGGCTGACCGCCCAACGACCCCCGCCCATTGACGTCAATAATGACGTATGTTCCCATAGTAACGC
CAATAGGGACTTTCCATTGACGTCAATGGGTGGAGTATTTACGGTAAACTGCCCACTTGGCAGTACATCA
AGTGTATCATATGCCAAGTACGCCCCCTATTGACGTCAATGACGGTAAATGGCCCGCCTGGCATTATGCC
CAGTACATGACCTTATGGGACTTTCCTACTTGGCAGTACATCTACGTATTAGTCATCGCTATTACCATGG
TGATGCGGTTTTGGCAGTACATCAATGGGCGTGGATAGCGGTTTGACTCACGGGGATTTCCAAGTCTCCA
CCCCATTGACGTCAATGGGAGTTTGTTTTGGCACCAAAATCAACGGGACTTTCCAAAATGTCGTAACAAC
TCCGCCCCATTGACGCAAATGGGCGGTAGGCGTGTACGGTGGGAGGTCTATATAAGCAGCGCGTTTTGCC
TGTACTGGGTCTCTCTGGTTAGACCAGATCTGAGCCTGGGAGCTCTCTGGCTAACTAGGGAACCCACTGC
TTAAGCCTCAATAAAGCTTGCCTTGAGTGCTTCAAGTAGTGTGTGCCCGTCTGTTGTGTGACTCTGGTAA
CTAGAGATCCCTCAGACCCTTTTAGTCAGTGTGGAAAATCTCTAGCAGTGGCGCCCGAACAGGGACTTGA
AAGCGAAAGGGAAACCAGAGGAGCTCTCTCGACGCAGGACTCGGCTTGCTGAAGCGCGCACGGCAAGAGG
CGAGGGGCGGCGACTGGTGAGTACGCCAAAAATTTTGACTAGCGGAGGCTAGAAGGAGAGAGATGGGTGC
GAGAGCGTCAGTATTAAGCGGGGGAGAATTAGATCGCGATGGGAAAAAATTCGGTTAAGGCCAGGGGGAA
AGAAAAAATATAAATTAAAACATATAGTATGGGCAAGCAGGGAGCTAGAACGATTCGCAGTTAATCCTGG
CCTGTTAGAAACATCAGAAGGCTGTAGACAAATACTGGGACAGCTACAACCATCCCTTCAGACAGGATCA
GAA
Features (pLannotate 1.2.2; 24 found; start..end, strand, type, name):
    293..526     +  misc_feature   RRE: The Rev response element (RRE) of HIV-1 allows for Rev-dependent mRNA export from the nucleus to the cytoplasm.
    903..1003    +  CDS            Rev (fragment): human immunodeficiency virus 1 (HIV-1) Rev protein; rev; enhances nuclear export of unspliced and incompletely spliced viral mRNAs
   1053..1170    +  misc_feature   cPPT/CTS: central polypurine tract and central termination sequence of HIV-1
   1431..1464    +  protein_bind   loxP: Cre-mediated recombination occurs in the 8-bp core sequence (GCATACAT). Cre recombinase
   1551..1570    -  CDS            VN155(I152L) (fragment): improved N-terminal fragment of mVenus for use in bimolecular fluorescence complementation (BiFC) (Kodama and Hu, 2010)
   1589..1656    +  misc_RNA       tracrRNA (fragment): trans-activating CRISPR RNA for the Streptococcus pyogenes CRISPR/Cas9 system
   1729..2900    +  promoter       EF-1α promoter: strong constitutive promoter for human elongation factor EF-1α
   2912..3508    +  CDS            PuroR: puromycin N-acetyltransferase; pac from Streptomyces alboniger; confers resistance to puromycin
   3584..4282    +  CDS            TagBFP: monomeric blue fluorescent protein mammalian codon-optimized
   4302..4335    +  protein_bind   loxP: Cre-mediated recombination occurs in the 8-bp core sequence (GCATACAT). Cre recombinase
   4368..4391    +  misc_feature   MCS (fragment): pBluescript multiple cloning site
   4391..4979    +  misc_feature   WPRE: woodchuck hepatitis virus posttranscriptional regulatory element
   4980..4999    +  misc_feature   MCS (fragment): pBluescript multiple cloning site
   5001..5501    +  CDS            nef (fragment): NEF_HV1LA - Experimental evidence at protein level: Swiss-Prot protein existence level 1. Extracellular Nef protein targets CD4(+) T-lymphocytes for apoptosis by interacting with CXCR4 surface receptors. From Human immunodeficiency virus type 1 group M subtype B (isolate Lai) (HIV-1).
   5508..5688    +  LTR            5' LTR (truncated): truncated 5' long terminal repeat (LTR) from HIV-1
   5750..6338    -  rep_origin     ori: high-copy-number ColE1/pMB1/pBR322/pUC origin of replication
   6509..7369    -  CDS            AmpR: β-lactamase; bla; confers resistance to ampicillin, carbenicillin, and related antibiotics
   7370..7474    -  promoter       AmpR promoter: bla
   7533..7585    -  misc_feature   bom (fragment): basis of mobility region from pBR322
   7740..8119    +  enhancer       CMV enhancer: human cytomegalovirus immediate early enhancer
   8120..8319    +  promoter       CMV promoter: human cytomegalovirus (CMV) immediate early promoter
   8337..8517    +  LTR            5' LTR (truncated): truncated 5' long terminal repeat (LTR) from HIV-1
   8564..8689    +  misc_feature   HIV-1 Ψ: packaging signal of human immunodeficiency virus type 1
   8673..118     +  CDS            HIV-1 gag (fragment) (across the origin): gag protein from human immunodeficiency virus 1; gag
