[The description below was written by a language model from this plasmid's Addgene catalogue record and pLannotate feature annotations shown in this document.]
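Description:
pCRISPRia-v2 is a lentiviral sgRNA expression vector built on a pSICO-derived backbone, deposited as the parental plasmid for the second-generation CRISPR interference and activation (CRISPRi/a) libraries. It is propagated in bacteria as a high-copy plasmid through a ColE1/pUC-type origin with ampicillin selection via β-lactamase. The viral portion has a CMV enhancer/promoter placed upstream of a truncated HIV-1 5' LTR to drive genomic RNA production in packaging cells, followed by the Ψ packaging signal with a gag fragment, the Rev response element for Rev-dependent nuclear export, and the cPPT/CTS. A WPRE that boosts transcript expression and a second truncated LTR lie at the 3' end.

The payload has two units. The catalogue lists an sgRNA cassette under a mouse U6 promoter, with BstXI and BlpI sites, both retained, for inserting guide sequences or pooled libraries. The automated annotation does not call the mU6 promoter itself but does detect a partial Streptococcus pyogenes tracrRNA match, consistent with the constant region of the sgRNA scaffold. A very short hit to an mVenus fragment in this region is probably a spurious match. Downstream, the EF-1α promoter drives puromycin N-acetyltransferase joined to TagBFP. The catalogue describes the link as a T2A peptide, so one transcript yields both a drug selection marker and a blue fluorescent reporter for tracking transduced cells. Two loxP sites in the same orientation flank the region spanning the sgRNA scaffold and the puro-BFP cassette, which would in principle allow Cre-mediated excision, although the record does not state an intended use for them. The plasmid encodes no Cas9 or dCas9, which would have to be provided separately in the target cells.
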