Addgene plasmid #84832: pCRISPRia-v2
Purpose: CRISPRi/a V2 library parental plasmid
Depositing lab: Jonathan Weissman. Depositing organization: University of California, San Francisco (UCSF). Publication: Compact and highly active next-generation libraries for CRISPR-mediated gene repression and activation. Horlbeck MA, Gilbert LA, Villalta JE, Adamson B, Pak RA, Chen Y, Fields AP, Park CY, Corn JE, Kampmann M, Weissman JS. Elife. 2016 Sep 23;5. pii: e19760. doi: 10.7554/eLife.19760. PubMed 27661255.
Backbone
  Vector backbone: pSICO derivative
  Backbone manufacturer: Addgene
  Backbone size w/o insert (bp): 8200
  Total vector size (bp): 8888
  Vector type: Mammalian Expression, Lentiviral, CRISPR
  Selectable markers: Puromycin
Growth in bacteria
  Bacterial resistance: Ampicillin, 100 μg/mL
  Growth temperature: 37°C
  Growth strain: NEB Stable
  Copy number: High Copy
Gene/Insert 1
  Gene/Insert name: sgRNA
  Insert size (bp): 113
  Promoter: mU6
  Cloning method: Restriction Enzyme; 5′ cloning site BstX1 (not destroyed); 3′ cloning site Blp1 (not destroyed)
  Sequencing primers: 5′ gcgccaattctgcagacaaa; 3′ CCTTCTCTAGGCACCGGTTC
Gene/Insert 2
  Gene/Insert name: puro-T2A-BFP
  Insert size (bp): 1371
Terms and licenses: Academic/Nonprofit Terms; Industry Terms: Not Available to Industry
How to cite: pCRISPRia-v2 was a gift from Jonathan Weissman (Addgene plasmid # 84832 ; http://n2t.net/addgene:84832 ; RRID:Addgene_84832)
