>Addgene plasmid #84832 | pCRISPRia-v2 | addgene partial sequence | sequence record 166212 | EF1a-F 5'-TCAAGCCTCAGACAGTGGTTC-3'
GTGAGCTAGCCCACCATGACCGAGTACAAGCCCACGGTGCGCCTCGCCACCCGCGACGACGTCCCCCGGG
CCGTACGCACCCTCGCCGCCGCGTTCGCCGACTACCCCGCCACGCGCCACACCGTCGACCCGGACCGCCA
CATCGAGCGGGTCACCGAGCTGCAAGAACTCTTCCTCACGCGCGTCGGGCTCGACATCGGCAAGGTGTGG
GTCGCGGACGACGGCGCCGCGGTGGCGGTCTGGACCACGCCGGAGAGCGTCGAAGCGGGGGCGGTGTTCG
CCGAGATCGGCCCGCGCATGGCCGAGTTGAGCGGTTCCCGGCTGGCCGCGCAGCAACAGATGGAAGGCCT
CCTGGCGCCGCACCGGCCCAAGGAGCCCGCGTGGTTCCTGGCCACCGTCGGCGTCTCGCCCGACCACCAG
GGCAAGGGTCTGGGCAGCGCCGTCGTGCTCCCCGGAGTGGAGGCGGCCGAGCGCGCCGGGGTGCCCGCCT
TCCTGGAGACCTCCGCGCCCCGCAACCTCCCCTTCTACGAGCGGCTCGGCTTCACCGTCACCGCCGACGT
CGAGGTGCCCGAAGGACCGCGCACCTGGTGCATGACCCGCAAGCCCGGTGCCGGATCGGGAGAGGGCAGA
GGAAGTCTGCTAACATGCGGTGACGTCGAGGAGAATCCTGGCCCACCGGTCGCCACCAGCGAGCTGATTA
AGGAGAACATGCACATGAAGCTGTACATGGAGGGCACCGTGGACAACCATCACTTCAAGTGCACATCCGA
GGGCGAAGG
