>Addgene plasmid #84832 | pCRISPRia-v2 | addgene partial sequence | sequence record 169213 | U6 5'-cagtgcaggggaaagaatagtagac-3'
AACTAAAGAATTACAAAAACAAATTACAAAAATTCAAAATTTTCGGGTTTATTACAGGGACAGCAGAGAT
CCAGTTTGGTTAGTACCGGGCCCGCCCTGCAGGTCTAGAGATCCGACGCGCCATCTCTAGGCCCGCGCCG
GCCCCCTCGCACGGACTTGTGGGAGAAGCTCGGCTACTCCCCTGCCCCGGTTAATTTGCATATAATATTT
CCTAGTAACTATAGAGGCTTAATGTGCGATAAAAGACAGATAATCTGTTCTTTTTAATACTAGCTACATT
TTACATGATAGGCTTGGATTTCTATAACTTCGTATAGCATACATTATACGAAGTTATAAACAGCACAAAA
GGAAACTCACCCTAACTGTAAAGTAATTGTGTGTTTTGAGACTATAAGTATCCCTTGGAGAACCACCTTG
TTGGACCAGGATGGGCACCACCCGTTTAAGAGCTAAGCTGGAAACAGCATAGCAAGTTTAAATAAGGCTA
GTCCGTTATCAACTTGAAAAAGTGGCACCGAGTCGGTGCTTTTTTTCTCGAGTACTAGGATCCATTAGGC
GGCCGCCCTGCAGGGTGGATAACCGTATTACCGCCATGCATGTGCCCGTCAGTGGGCAGAGCGCACATCG
CCCACAGTCCCCGAGAAGTTGGGGGGAGGGGTCGGCAATTGAACCGGTGCCTAGAGAAGGTGGCGCGGGG
TAAACTGGGAAAGTGATGTCGTGTACTGGCTCCGCCTTTTTCCCGAGGGTGGGGGAGAACCGTATATAAG
TGCAGTAGTCGCCGTGAACGTTCTTTTTCGCAACGGGTTTGCCGCCAGAACACAGGTAAGTGCCGTGTGT
GGTTCCCGCGGGCCTGGCCTCTTTACGGGTTATGGCCCTTGCGTGCCTTGAATTACTTCCACCTGGCTGC
AGTACGTGATTCTTGATCCCGAGCTTCGGGTTGGAAGTGGGTGGGAGAGTTCGAGGCCTTGCGCTTAAGG
AGCCCCTTC
